>Addgene plasmid #231809 | NOP FRET sensor | addgene full sequence | sequence record 467736 | Addgene NGS Result
GACGGATCGGGAGATCTCCCGATCCCCTATGGTGCACTCTCAGTACAATCTGCTCTGATGCCGCATAGTT
AAGCCAGTATCTGCTCCCTGCTTGTGTGTTGGAGGTCGCTGAGTAGTGCGCGAGCAAAATTTAAGCTACA
ACAAGGCAAGGCTTGACCGACAATTGCATGAAGAATCTGCTTAGGGTTAGGCGTTTTGCGCTGCTTCGCG
ATGTACGGGCCAGATATACGCGTTGACATTGATTATTGACTAGTTATTAATAGTAATCAATTACGGGGTC
ATTAGTTCATAGCCCATATATGGAGTTCCGCGTTACATAACTTACGGTAAATGGCCCGCCTGGCTGACCG
CCCAACGACCCCCGCCCATTGACGTCAATAATGACGTATGTTCCCATAGTAACGCCAATAGGGACTTTCC
ATTGACGTCAATGGGTGGAGTATTTACGGTAAACTGCCCACTTGGCAGTACATCAAGTGTATCATATGCC
AAGTACGCCCCCTATTGACGTCAATGACGGTAAATGGCCCGCCTGGCATTATGCCCAGTACATGACCTTA
TGGGACTTTCCTACTTGGCAGTACATCTACGTATTAGTCATCGCTATTACCATGGTGATGCGGTTTTGGC
AGTACATCAATGGGCGTGGATAGCGGTTTGACTCACGGGGATTTCCAAGTCTCCACCCCATTGACGTCAA
TGGGAGTTTGTTTTGGCACCAAAATCAACGGGACTTTCCAAAATGTCGTAACAACTCCGCCCCATTGACG
CAAATGGGCGGTAGGCGTGTACGGTGGGAGGTCTATATAAGCAGAGCTCTCTGGCTAACTAGAGAACCCA
CTGCTTACTGGCTTATCGAAATTAATACGACTCACTATAGGGAGACCCAAGCTGGCTAGCGTTTAAACTT
AAGCTTGGTACCGAGCTCGGATCCACTAGTCCAGTGTGGTGGAATTCACCATGGAGCCCCTGTTTCCGGC
CCCCTTTTGGGAAGTCATCTATGGCTCACATCTGCAGGGGAACCTGAGTCTGCTGTCCCCCAACCATTCA
CTGCTTCCTCCCCATCTGTTGCTGAACGCTTCTCATGGAGCATTCCTGCCTCTCGGATTGAAGGTAACTA
TCGTCGGCTTGTATCTCGCCGTCTGCGTGGGCGGCCTCCTGGGTAACTGTCTGGTTATGTACGTTATTCT
CCGGCACACTAAAATGAAGACAGCAACAAACATTTACATCTTTAATCTGGCACTGGCTGATACACTGGTA
TTGTTGACGCTGCCTTTCCAGGGGACCGATATTCTCCTGGGATTCTGGCCTTTCGGGAACGCCCTGTGTA
AGACTGTAATAGCAATAGATTATTACAACATGTTTACTAGCACATTCACGCTGACAGCCATGAGTGTGGA
TAGATACGTGGCTATCTGCCACCCCATTCGAGCACTGGACGTGCGCACCTCCTCAAAAGCCCAAGCAGTC
AATGTGGCCATCTGGGCACTGGCCAGTGTGGTTGGTGTGCCCGTAGCGATAATGGGCAGCGCCCAAGTGG
AGGACGAAGAGATCGAATGCCTCGTGGAGATTCCAACTCCACAGGACTATTGGGGCCCTGTCTTTGCCAT
CTGTATCTTTTTGTTCTCTTTCATCGTGCCAGTACTCGTCATCTCAGTATGTTACAGCCTGATGATTCGC
AGGCTCCGAGGCGTTAGACTGCTGAGTGGACCGCGGATGGTGAGCAAGGGCGAGGAGCTGTTCACCGGGG
TGGTGCCCATCCTGGTCGAGCTGGACGGCGACGTAAACGGCCACAAGTTCAGCGTGTCCGGCGAGGGCGA
GGGCGATGCCACCTACGGCAAGCTGACCCTGAAGCTGATCTGCACCACCGGCAAGCTGCCCGTGCCCTGG
CCCACCCTCGTGACCACCCTGGGCTACGGCGTGCAGTGCTTCGCCCGCTACCCCGACCACATGAAGCAGC
ACGACTTCTTCAAGTCCGCCATGCCCGAAGGCTACGTCCAGGAGCGCACCATCTTCTTCAAGGACGACGG
CAACTACAAGACCCGCGCCGAGGTGAAGTTCGAGGGCGACACCCTGGTGAACCGCATCGAGCTGAAGGGC
ATCGACTTCAAGGAGGACGGCAACATCCTGGGGCACAAGCTGGAGTACAACTACAACAGCCACAACGTCT
ATATCACCGCCGACAAGCAGAAGAACGGCATCAAGGCCAACTTCAAGATCCGCCACAACATCGAGGACGG
CGGCGTGCAGCTCGCCGACCACTACCAGCAGAACACCCCCATCGGCGACGGCCCCGTGCTGCTGCCCGAC
AACCACTACCTGAGCTACCAGTCCAAGCTGAGCAAAGACCCCAACGAGAAGCGCGATCACATGGTCCTGC
TGGAGTTCGTGACCGCCGCCGGGATCACTCTCGGCATGGACGAGCTGTACAAGGTTAACAGCAGGGAGAA
GGACCGCAACCTCCGACGCATCACGAGGCTGGTCCTCGTGGTTGTGGCGGTGTTCGTGGGCTGTTGGACC
CCCGTGCAGGTCTTCGTTCTCGCCCAGGGACTTGGGGTGCAGCCGTCAAGCGAGACAGCAGTGGCTATAC
TGCGCTTTTGCACCGCACTGGGGTACGTCAACAGCTGCCTGAACCCAATTCTTTACGCTTTTCTCGATGA
GAATTTCAAGGCCTGCTTCCGGAAATTCTGTTGTGCTTCAGCCCTGCGACGGGATGTACAAGTCTCAGAC
AGAGTGAGGTCAACCGGTGTGAGCAAGGGCGAGGAGCTGTTCACCGGGGTGGTGCCCATCCTGGTCGAGC
TGGACGGCGACGTAAACGGCCACAAGTTCAGCGTGTCCGGCGAGGGCGAGGGCGATGCCACCTACGGCAA
GCTGACCCTGAAGTTCATCTGCACCACCGGCAAGCTGCCCGTGCCCTGGCCCACCCTCGTGACCACCCTG
TCCTGGGGCGTGCAGTGCTTCGCCCGCTACCCCGACCACATGAAGCAGCACGACTTCTTCAAGTCCGCCA
TGCCCGAAGGCTACGTCCAGGAGCGCACCATCTTCTTCAAGGACGACGGCAACTACAAGACCCGCGCCGA
GGTGAAGTTCGAGGGCGACACCCTGGTGAACCGCATCGAGCTGAAGGGCATCGACTTCAAGGAGGACGGC
AACATCCTGGGGCACAAGCTGGAGTACAACTACTTCAGCGACAACGTCTATATCACCGCCGACAAGCAGA
AGAACGGCATCAAGGCCAACTTCAAGATCCGCCACAACATCGAGGACGGCGGCGTGCAGCTCGCCGACCA
CTACCAGCAGAACACCCCCATCGGCGACGGCCCCGTGCTGCTGCCCGACAACCACTACCTGAGCACCCAG
TCCAAGCTGAGCAAAGACCCCAACGAGAAGCGCGATCACATGGTCCTGCTGGAGTTCGTGACCGCCGCCG
GGATCACTCTCGGCATGGACGAGCTGTACAAGGATATCTAGCTCGAGTCTAGAGGGCCCGTTTAAACCCG
CTGATCAGCCTCGACTGTGCCTTCTAGTTGCCAGCCATCTGTTGTTTGCCCCTCCCCCGTGCCTTCCTTG
ACCCTGGAAGGTGCCACTCCCACTGTCCTTTCCTAATAAAATGAGGAAATTGCATCGCATTGTCTGAGTA
GGTGTCATTCTATTCTGGGGGGTGGGGTGGGGCAGGACAGCAAGGGGGAGGATTGGGAAGACAATAGCAG
GCATGCTGGGGATGCGGTGGGCTCTATGGCTTCTGAGGCGGAAAGAACCAGCTGGGGCTCTAGGGGGTAT
CCCC
[124 nt withheld, positions 3785-3908]
C
[91 nt withheld, positions 3910-4000]
A
[49 nt withheld, positions 4002-4050]
CCTTTGACGTTGGAGTCCACGTTCTTT
[37 nt withheld, positions 4078-4114]
ACCCTATCTCGGTCTATTCTTTTGATTTATAAGGGATTTTGCCGATTTCGGCCTATTGGTTAAAAAATGA
GCTGATTTAACAAAAATTTAACGCGAATTAATTCTGTGGAATGTGTGTCAGTTAGGGTGTGGAAAGTCCC
CAGGCTCCCCAGCAGGCAGAAGTATGCAAAGCATGCATCTCAATTAGTCAGCAACCAGGTGTGGAAAGTC
CCCAGGCTCCCCAGCAGGCAGAAGTATGCAAAGCATGCATCTCAATTAGTCAGCAACCATAGTCCCGCCC
CTAACTCCGCCCATCCCGCCCCTAACTCCGCCCAGTTCCGCCCATTCTCCGCCCCATGGCTGACTAATTT
TTTTTATTTATGCAGAGGCCGAGGCCGCCTCTGCCTCTGAGCTATTCCAGAAGTAGTGAGGAGGCTTTTT
TGGAGGCCTAGGCTTTTGCAAAAAGCTCCCGGGAGCTTGTATATCCATTTTCGGATCTGATCAAGAGACA
GGATGAGGATCGTTTCGCATGATTGAACAAGATGGATTGCACGCAGGTTCTCCGGCCGCTTGGGTGGAGA
GGCTATTCGGCTATGACTGGGCACAACAGACAATCGGCTGCTCTGATGCCGCCGTGTTCCGGCTGTCAGC
GCAGGGGCGCCCGGTTCTTTTTGTCAAGACCGACCTGTCCGGTGCCCTGAATGAACTGCAGGACGAGGCA
GCGCGGCTATCGTGGCTGGCCACGACGGGCGTTCCTTGCGCAGCTGTGCTCGACGTTGTCACTGAAGCGG
GAAGGGACTGGCTGCTATTGGGCGAAGTGCCGGGGCAGGATCTCCTGTCATCTCACCTTGCTCCTGCCGA
GAAAGTATCCATCATGGCTGATGCAATGCGGCGGCTGCATACGCTTGATCCGGCTACCTGCCCATTCGAC
CACCAAGCGAAACATCGCATCGAGCGAGCACGTACTCGGATGGAAGCCGGTCTTGTCGATCAGGATGATC
TGGACGAAGAGCATCAGGGGCTCGCGCCAGCCGAACTGTTCGCCAGGCTCAAGGCGCGCATGCCCGACGG
CGAGGATCTCGTCGTGACCCATGGCGATGCCTGCTTGCCGAATATCATGGTGGAAAATGGCCGCTTTTCT
GGATTCATCGACTGTGGCCGGCTGGGTGTGGCGGACCGCTATCAGGACATAGCGTTGGCTACCCGTGATA
TTGCTGAAGAGCTTGGCGGCGAATGGGCTGACCGCTTCCTCGTGCTTTACGGTATCGCCGCTCCCGATTC
GCAGCGCATCGCCTTCTATCGCCTTCTTGACGAGTTCTTCTGAGCGGGACTCTGGGGTTCGAAATGACCG
ACCAAGCGACGCCCAACCTGCCATCACGAGATTTCGATTCCACCGCCGCCTTCTATGAAAGGTTGGGCTT
CGGAATCGTTTTCCGGGACGCCGGCTGGATGATCCTCCAGCGCGGGGATCTCATGCTGGAGTTCTTCGCC
CACCCCAACTTGTTTATTGCAGCTTATAATGGTTACAAATAAAGCAATAGCATCACAAATTTCACAAATA
AAGCATTTTTTTCACTGCATTCTAGTTGTGGTTTGTCCAAACTCATCAATGTATCTTATCATGTCTGTAT
ACCGTCGACCTCTAGCTAGAGCTTGGCGTAATCATGGTCATAGCTGTTTCCTGTGTGAAATTGTTATCCG
CTCACAATTCCACACAACATACGAGCCGGAAGCATAAAGTGTAAAGCCTGGGGTGCCTAATGAGTGAGCT
AACTCACATTAATTGCGTTGCGCTCACTGCCCGCTTTCCAGTCGGGAAACCTGTCGTGCCAGCTGCATTA
ATGAATCGGCCAACGCGCGGGGAGAGGCGGTTTGCGTATTGGGCGCTCTTCCGCTTCCTCGCTCACTGAC
TCGCTGCGCTCGGTCGTTCGGCTGCGGCGAGCGGTATCAGCTCACTCAAAGGCGGTAATACGGTTATCCA
CAGAATCAGGGGATAACGCAGGAAAGAACATGTGAGCAAAAGGCCAGCAAAAGGCCAGGAACCGTAAAAA
GGCCGCGTTGCTGGCGTTTTTCCATAGGCTCCGCCCCCCTGACGAGCATCACAAAAATCGACGCTCAAGT
CAGAGGTGGCGAAACCCGACAGGACTATAAAGATACCAGGCGTTTCCCCCTGGAAGCTCCCTCGTGCGCT
CTCCTGTTCCGACCCTGCCGCTTACCGGATACCTGTCCGCCTTTCTCCCTTCGGGAAGCGTGGCGCTTTC
TCATAGCTCACGCTGTAGGTATCTCAGTTCGGTGTAGGTCGTTCGCTCCAAGCTGGGCTGTGTGCACGAA
CCCCCCGTTCAGCCCGACCGCTGCGCCTTATCCGGTAACTATCGTCTTGAGTCCAACCCGGTAAGACACG
ACTTATCGCCACTGGCAGCAGCCACTGGTAACAGGATTAGCAGAGCGAGGTATGTAGGCGGTGCTACAGA
GTTCTTGAAGTGGTGGCCTAACTACGGCTACACTAGAAGAACAGTATTTGGTATCTGCGCTCTGCTGAAG
CCAGTTACCTTCGGAAAAAGAGTTGGTAGCTCTTGATCCGGCAAACAAACCACCGCTGGTAGCGGTGGTT
TTTTTGTTTGCAAGCAGCAGATTACGCGCAGAAAAAAAGGATCTCAAGAAGATCCTTTGATCTTTTCTAC
GGGGTCTGACGCTCAGTGGAACGAAAACTCACGTTAAGGGATTTTGGTCATGAGATTATCAAAAAGGATC
TTCACCTAGATCCTTTTAAATTAAAAATGAAGTTTTAAATCAATCTAAAGTATATATGAGTAAACTTGGT
CTGACAGTTACCAATGCTTAATCAGTGAGGCACCTATCTCAGCGATCTGTCTATTTCGTTCATCCATAGT
TGCCTGACTCCCCGTCGTGTAGATAACTACGATACGGGAGGGCTTACCATCTGGCCCCAGTGCTGCAATG
ATACCGCGAGACCCACGCTCACCGGCTCCAGATTTATCAGCAATAAACCAGCCAGCCGGAAGGGCCGAGC
GCAGAAGTGGTCCTGCAACTTTATCCGCCTCCATCCAGTCTATTAATTGTTGCCGGGAAGCTAGAGTAAG
TAGTTCGCCAGTTAATAGTTTGCGCAACGTTGTTGCCATTGCTACAGGCATCGTGGTGTCACGCTCGTCG
TTTGGTATGGCTTCATTCAGCTCCGGTTCCCAACGATCAAGGCGAGTTACATGATCCCCCATGTTGTGCA
AAAAAGCGGTTAGCTCCTTCGGTCCTCCGATCGTTGTCAGAAGTAAGTTGGCCGCAGTGTTATCACTCAT
GGTTATGGCAGCACTGCATAATTCTCTTACTGTCATGCCATCCGTAAGATGCTTTTCTGTGACTGGTGAG
TACTCAACCAAGTCATTCTGAGAATAGTGTATGCGGCGACCGAGTTGCTCTTGCCCGGCGTCAATACGGG
ATAATACCGCGCCACATAGCAGAACTTTAAAAGTGCTCATCATTGGAAAACGTTCTTCGGGGCGAAAACT
CTCAAGGATCTTACCGCTGTTGAGATCCAGTTCGATGTAACCCACTCGTGCACCCAACTGATCTTCAGCA
TCTTTTACTTTCACCAGCGTTTCTGGGTGAGCAAAAACAGGAAGGCAAAATGCCGCAAAAAAGGGAATAA
GGGCGACACGGAAATGTTGAATACTCATACTCTTCCTTTTTCAATATTATTGAAGCATTTATCAGGGTTA
TTGTCTCATGAGCGGATACATATTTGAATGTATTTAGAAAAATAAACAAATAGGGGTTCCGCGCACATTT
CCCCGAAAAGTGCCACCTGACGTC
Features (pLannotate 1.2.2; 23 found; start..end, strand, type, name):
     28..80      -  misc_feature   bom (fragment): basis of mobility region from pBR322
    235..614     +  enhancer       CMV enhancer: human cytomegalovirus immediate early enhancer
    615..818     +  promoter       CMV promoter: human cytomegalovirus (CMV) immediate early promoter
    814..847     +  LTR            5' LTR (truncated) (fragment): truncated 5' long terminal repeat (LTR) from HIV-1
    863..881     +  promoter       T7 promoter: promoter for bacteriophage T7 RNA polymerase
   1186..1710    +  CDS            OPRD1 (fragment): OPRD_PIG - Experimental evidence at protein level: Swiss-Prot protein existence level 1. G-protein coupled receptor that functions as receptor for endogenous enkephalins and for a subset of other opioids. Ligand binding causes a conformation change that triggers signaling via guanine nucleotide-binding proteins (G proteins) and modulates the activity of down-stream effectors, such as adenylate cyclase. Signaling leads to the inhibition of adenylate cyclase activity. Inhibits neurotransmitter release by reducing calcium ion currents and increasing potassium ion conductance. Plays a role in the
   1717..2433    +  CDS            SYFP2: SYFP2 is a basic (constitutively fluorescent) yellow fluorescent protein published in 2006, derived from Aequorea victoria. It is reported to be a very rapidly-maturing monomer with moderate acid sensitivity.
   2440..2541    +  CDS            OPRD1 (fragment): OPRD_PIG - Experimental evidence at protein level: Swiss-Prot protein existence level 1. G-protein coupled receptor that functions as receptor for endogenous enkephalins and for a subset of other opioids. Ligand binding causes a conformation change that triggers signaling via guanine nucleotide-binding proteins (G proteins) and modulates the activity of down-stream effectors, such as adenylate cyclase. Signaling leads to the inhibition of adenylate cyclase activity. Inhibits neurotransmitter release by reducing calcium ion currents and increasing potassium ion conductance. Plays a role in the
   2749..3462    +  CDS            mTurquoise2: mTurquoise2 is a basic (constitutively fluorescent) cyan fluorescent protein published in 2012, derived from Aequorea victoria. It is reported to be a rapidly-maturing monomer with very low acid sensitivity.
   3515..3739    +  polyA_signal   bGH poly(A) signal: bovine growth hormone polyadenylation signal
   3743..3764    +  promoter       SV40 promoter (fragment): SV40 enhancer and early promoter
   3785..4213    +  rep_origin     f1 ori (sequence partly withheld): f1 bacteriophage origin of replication; arrow indicates direction of (+) strand synthesis
   4227..4556    +  promoter       SV40 promoter: SV40 enhancer and early promoter
   4623..5414    +  CDS            neo: KKA2_KLEPN - Also known as kan, nptII. Experimental evidence at protein level: Swiss-Prot protein existence level 1. Resistance to kanamycin, neomycin, paromomycin, ribostamycin, butirosin and gentamicin B. From Klebsiella pneumoniae.
   5438..5596    +  CDS            ble (fragment): BLE_KLEPN - Experimental evidence at protein level: Swiss-Prot protein existence level 1. Binding protein with a strong affinity to the bleomycin family of antibiotics. Binds to CL990; an antimitotic-antibiotic compound. From Klebsiella pneumoniae.
   5591..5712    +  polyA_signal   SV40 poly(A) signal: SV40 polyadenylation signal
   5785..5801    -  protein_bind   lac operator: The lac repressor binds to the lac operator to inhibit transcription in E. coli. This inhibition can be relieved by adding lactose or isopropyl-β-D-thiogalactopyranoside (IPTG). lac repressor encoded by lacI
   5809..5839    -  promoter       lac promoter: promoter for the E. coli lac operon
   5854..5875    -  protein_bind   CAP binding site: CAP binding activates transcription in the presence of cAMP. E. coli catabolite activator protein
   5888..5980    -  CDS            lacI (fragment): lac repressor; lacI; The lac repressor binds to the lac operator to inhibit transcription in E. coli. This inhibition can be relieved by adding lactose or isopropyl-β-D-thiogalactopyranoside (IPTG).
   6163..6751    -  rep_origin     ori: high-copy-number ColE1/pMB1/pBR322/pUC origin of replication
   6922..7782    -  CDS            AmpR: β-lactamase; bla; confers resistance to ampicillin, carbenicillin, and related antibiotics
   7783..7887    -  promoter       AmpR promoter: bla
