[The description below was written by a language model from this plasmid's Addgene catalogue record and pLannotate feature annotations shown in this document.]
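Description:
NOP FRET sensor is a mammalian expression plasmid built on the pcDNA3.1 backbone that encodes an intramolecular conformation sensor for the human nociceptin receptor (NOP), a G protein-coupled receptor of the opioid family. The fusion is transcribed from the human cytomegalovirus immediate early enhancer and promoter and terminated by the bovine growth hormone polyadenylation signal; a T7 promoter sits just upstream of the coding region. In bacteria the plasmid is maintained at high copy through a ColE1/pUC-type origin and selected with ampicillin via the β-lactamase gene. An f1 origin is also present. An SV40 early promoter driving the neomycin phosphotransferase gene, followed by an SV40 polyadenylation signal, allows G418 selection of transfected mammalian cells.

The receptor coding sequence is interrupted by the yellow fluorescent protein sYFP2, placed in the third loop according to the record, and carries the cyan fluorescent protein mTurquoise2 at its C terminus. The two fluorophores form a donor and acceptor pair, so rearrangements of the receptor on ligand binding change their relative distance or orientation and alter the FRET signal, giving an optical readout of receptor activation. The automated annotation labels the receptor segments flanking sYFP2 as fragments of the porcine delta opioid receptor; this most likely reflects homology matching among related opioid receptors rather than the actual insert, which the catalogue gives as human NOP. The linked Entrez gene entry also points to the nociceptin precursor gene rather than the receptor gene. Short matches to an HIV-1 LTR, ble and lacI appear to be backbone remnants. The sensor is intended for studying the dynamics of agonist-evoked NOP activation.
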