Addgene plasmid #231809: NOP FRET sensor
Purpose: FRET-based intramolecular conformation sensor for human nociceptin receptor NOP
Depositing lab: Moritz Bünemann. Depositing organization: Philipps-Universitaet Marburg. Publication: Dynamics of agonist-evoked opioid receptor activation revealed by FRET- and BRET-based opioid receptor conformation sensors. Kirchhofer SB, Kurz C, Geier L, Krett AL, Krasel C, Bunemann M. Commun Biol. 2025 Feb 8;8(1):198. doi: 10.1038/s42003-025-07630-x. PubMed 39920410.
Backbone
  Vector backbone: pcDNA3.1
  Vector type: Mammalian Expression
  Selectable markers: Neomycin (select with G418)
Growth in bacteria
  Bacterial resistance: Ampicillin, 100 μg/mL
  Growth temperature: 37°C
  Growth strain: DH5alpha
  Copy number: High Copy
Gene/Insert
  Gene/Insert name: Nociceptin Receptor (alt name: NOP)
  Species: H. sapiens (human)
  Entrez Gene: PNOC (a.k.a. N/OFQ, NOP, OFQ, PPNOC, ppN/OFQ)
  Tag / fusion protein: sYFP2 (3rd loop); mTurq2 (C terminal on insert)
Terms and licenses: Academic/Nonprofit Terms; Industry Terms: Not Available to Industry
How to cite: NOP FRET sensor was a gift from Moritz Bünemann (Addgene plasmid # 231809 ; http://n2t.net/addgene:231809 ; RRID:Addgene_231809)
